>Addgene plasmid #57278 | Dronpa-H3.3-N-14 | depositor partial sequence | sequence record 88416 | insert sequence
AATCCGCTAGCGCTACCGGACTCAGATCTCGAGCTCAAGCTTCGCCACC
[408 nt withheld, positions 50-457]
GGGTCCGGAAGCGCAGGCAGTGGGGATCCACCGGTCGCCACCATGGTGAGTGTGATTAAACCAGACATGA
AGATCAAGCTGCGTATGGAAGGCGCTGTAAATGGACACCCGTTCGCGATTGAAGGAGTTGGCCTTGGGAA
GCCTTTCGAGGGAAAACAGAGTATGGACCTTAAAGTCAAAGAAGGCGGACCTCTGCCTTTCGCCTATGAC
ATCTTGACAACTGTGTTCTGTTACGGCAACAGGGTATTCGCCAAATACCCAGAAAATATAGTAGACTATT
TCAAGCAGTCGTTTCCTGAGGGCTACTCTTGGGAACGAAGCATGAATTACGAAGACGGGGGCATTTGTAA
CGCGACAAACGACATAACCCTGGATGGTGACTGTTATATCTATGAAATTCGATTTGATGGTGTGAACTTT
CCTGCCAATGGTCCAGTTATGCAGAAGAGGACTGTGAAATGGGAGCCATCCACTGAGAAATTGTATGTGC
GTGATGGAGTGCTGAAGGGTGATGTTAACATGGCTCTGTCGCTTGAAGGAGGTGGCCATTACCGATGTGA
CTTCAAAACTACTTATAAAGCTAAGAAGGTTGTCCAGTTGCCAGACTATCACTTTGTGGACCACCACATT
GAGATTAAAAGCCACGACAAAGATTACAGTAATGTTAATCTGCATGAGCACGCCGAAGCGCATTCTGAGC
TGCCGAGGCAGGCCAAGTAATGATAGGCGGCCGCGACTCTAGATCATAATCAGCCATACCACATTT
