>Addgene plasmid #57278 | Dronpa-H3.3-N-14 | addgene partial sequence | sequence record 131771 | CMV-F 5'-CGCAAATGGGCGGTAGGCGTG-3'
GTGAACCGTCAGATCCGCTAGCGCTACCGGACTCAGATCTCGAGCTCAAGCTTCGCCACC
[408 nt withheld, positions 61-468]
GGGTCCGGAAGCGCAGGCAGTGGGGATCCACCGGTCGCCACCATGGTGAGTGTGATTAAACCAGACATGA
AGATCAAGCTGCGTATGGAAGGCGCTGTAAATGGACACCCGTTCGCGATTGAAGGAGTTGGCCTTGGGAA
GCCTTTCGAGGGAAAACAGAGTATGGACCTTAAAGTCAAAGAAGGCGGACCTCTGCCTTTCGCCTATGAC
ATCTTGACAACTGTGTTCTGTTACGGCAACAGGGTATTCGCCAAATACCCAGAAAATATAGTAGACTATT
TCAAGCAGTCGTTTCCTGAGGGCTACTCTTGGGAACGAAGCATGAATTACGAAGACGGG
