[The description below was written by a language model from this plasmid's Addgene catalogue record.]
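Description:
Dronpa-H3.3-N-14 is a mammalian expression plasmid built on the Dronpa-N1 backbone (about 4.75 kb without the insert), an N1-style fusion vector in which a gene of interest is placed upstream of the fluorescent protein coding sequence. It is maintained in E. coli as a high-copy plasmid under kanamycin selection, and it carries a neomycin resistance marker so that transfected mammalian cells can be selected with G418. No feature table is provided, so the origin of replication and other backbone elements are not itemised. The listed 3′ sequencing primer implies an SV40 polyadenylation signal downstream of the expression cassette.

The insert is mouse histone H3.3 (the H3f3b gene), expressed from the CMV promoter, a strong constitutive promoter in most mammalian cell lines. Dronpa is fused to the C terminus of the histone, so the product is an H3.3-Dronpa fusion. The "N-14" in the name probably refers to the N1-type orientation and a 14-residue linker between the two proteins, but the record does not state this explicitly. Dronpa is a green fluorescent protein, recorded here with excitation at 503 nm and emission at 518 nm, and it is generally known for reversible photoswitching between bright and dark states.

Because H3.3 is a replacement histone variant incorporated into chromatin, the fusion serves as a nuclear/histone localization marker, as the record indicates. Such a construct is typically used for live-cell imaging of chromatin and nuclei. Dronpa's switching properties also make it suitable for photoswitching-based tracking or super-resolution approaches, although the record itself specifies only localization and spectral properties.
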