Addgene plasmid #57278: Dronpa-H3.3-N-14
Purpose: Localization: Nucleus/Histones, Excitation: 503, Emission: 518
Depositing lab: Michael Davidson. Depositing organization: Florida State University, Tallahassee.
Backbone
  Vector backbone: Dronpa-N1
  Backbone size w/o insert (bp): 4750
  Vector type: Mammalian Expression
  Selectable markers: Neomycin (select with G418)
Growth in bacteria
  Bacterial resistance: Kanamycin, 50 μg/mL
  Growth temperature: 37°C
  Growth strain: DH5alpha
  Copy number: High Copy
Gene/Insert
  Gene/Insert name: H3.3 (alt name: NM_008211.3)
  Species: M. musculus (mouse)
  Entrez Gene: H3f3b (a.k.a. 9430068D06Rik, H3-3a, H3-3b, H3.3B)
  Promoter: CMV
  Tag / fusion protein: Dronpa (C terminal on backbone)
  Cloning method: Unknown
  Sequencing primers: 5′ CMV-F; 3′ SV40pA-R
Terms and licenses: Academic/Nonprofit Terms; Industry Terms
Depositor comments: . Excitation = 503; Emission = 518
How to cite: Dronpa-H3.3-N-14 was a gift from Michael Davidson (Addgene plasmid # 57278 ; http://n2t.net/addgene:57278 ; RRID:Addgene_57278)
